>Addgene plasmid #85720 | pGCS-N3(3xFLAG) | addgene full sequence | sequence record 169841 | Addgene NGS Result
CGCCATTCTGCCTGGGGACGTCGGAGCAAGCTTGATTTAGGTGACACTATAGAATACAAGCTACTTGTTC
TTTTTGCAGGATCCACCATGGATTATAAGGATGACGATGACAAAGCAGACTACAAAGACGACGATGATAA
GGCTGATTATAAAGATGATGACGACAAAGGCCGGCCAACAAGTTTGTACAAAAAAGCTGAACGAGAAACG
TAAAATGATATAAATATCAATATATTAAATTAGATTTTGCATAAAAAACAGACTACATAATACTGTAAAA
CACAACATATCCAGTCACTATGGCGGCCCCTCGAGGGGCCGCATTAGGCACCCCAGGCTTTACACTTTAT
GCTTCCGGCTCGTATAATGTGTGGATTTTGAGTTAGGATCCGTCGAGATTTTCAGGAGCTAAGGAAGCTA
AAATGGAGAAAAAAATCACTGGATATACCACCGTTGATATATCCCAATGGCATCGTAAAGAACATTTTGA
GGCATTTCAGTCAGTTGCTCAATGTACCTATAACCAGACCGTTCAGCTGGATATTACGGCCTTTTTAAAG
ACCGTAAAGAAAAATAAGCACAAGTTTTATCCGGCCTTTATTCACATTCTTGCCCGCCTGATGAATGCTC
ATCCGGAATTCCGTATGGCAATGAAAGACGGTGAGCTGGTGATATGGGATAGTGTTCACCCTTGTTACAC
CGTTTTCCATGAGCAAACTGAAACGTTTTCATCGCTCTGGAGTGAATACCACGACGATTTCCGGCAGTTT
CTACACATATATTCGCAAGATGTGGCGTGTTACGGTGAAAACCTGGCCTATTTCCCTAAAGGGTTTATTG
AGAATATGTTTTTCGTCTCAGCCAATCCCTGGGTGAGTTTCACCAGTTTTGATTTAAACGTGGCCAATAT
GGACAACTTCTTCGCCCCCGTTTTCACCATGGGCAAATATTATACGCAAGGCGACAAGGTGCTGATGCCG
CTGGCGATTCAGGTTCATCATGCCGTTTGTGATGGCTTCCATGTCGGCAGAATGCTTAATGAATTACAAC
AGTACTGCGATGAGTGGCAGGGCGGGGCGTAAACGCGTGGATCCGGCTTACTAAAAGCCAGATAACAGTA
TGCGTATTTGCGCGCTGATTTTTGCGGTATAAGAATATATACTGATATGTATACCCGAAGTATGTCAAAA
AGAGGTATGCTATGAAGCAGCGTATTACAGTGACAGTTGACAGCGACAGCTATCAGTTGCTCAAGGCATA
TATGATGTCAATATCTCCGGTCTGGTAAGCACAACCATGCAGAATGAAGCCCGTCGTCTGCGTGCCGAAC
GCTGGAAAGCGGAAAATCAGGAAGGGATGGCTGAGGTCGCCCGGTTTATTGAAATGAACGGCTCTTTTGC
TGACGAGAACAGGGGCTGGTGAAATGCAGTTTAAGGTTTACACCTATAAAAGAGAGAGCCGTTATCGTCT
GTTTGTGGATGTACAGAGTGATATTATTGACACGCCCGGGCGACGGATGGTGATCCCCCTGGCCAGTGCA
CGTCTGCTGTCAGATAAAGTCTCCCGTGAACTTTACCCGGTGGTGCATATCGGGGATGAAAGCTGGCGCA
TGATGACCACCGATATGGCCAGTGTGCCGGTCTCCGTTATCGGGGAAGAAGTGGCTGATCTCAGCCACCG
CGAAAATGACATCAAAAACGCCATTAACCTGATGTTCTGGGGAATATAAATGTCAGGCTCCCTTATACAC
AGCCAGTCTGCAGGTCGACCATAGTGACTGGATATGTTGTGTTTTACAGTATTATGTAGTCTGTTTTTTA
TGCAAAATCTAATTTAATATATTGATATTTATATCATTTTACGTTTCTCGTTCAGCTTTCTTGTACAAAG
TGGTTCTAGAACTATAGTGAGTCGTATTACGTAGATCCAGACATGATAAGATACATTGATGAGTTTGGAC
AAACCACAACTAGAATGCAGTGAAAAAAATGCTTTATTTGTGAAATTTGTGATGCTATTGCTTTATTTGT
AACCATTATAAGCTGCAATAAACAAGTTAACAACAACAATTGCATTCATTTTATGTTTCAGGTTCAGGGG
GAGGTGTGGGAGGTTTTTTAATTCGCGGCCGCGGCGCCAATGCATTGGGCCCGGTACCCAGCTTTTGTTC
CCTTTAGTGAGGGTTAATTGCGCGCTTGGCGTAATCATGGTCATAGCTGTTTCCTGTGTGAAATTGTTAT
CCGCTCACAATTCCACACAACATACGAGCCGGGAGCATAAAGTGTAAAGCCTGGGGTGCCTAATGAGTGA
GCTAACTCACATTAATTGCGTTGCGCTCACTGCCCGCTTTCCAGTCGGGAAACCTGTCGTGCCAGCTGCA
TTAATGAATCGGCCAACGCGCGGGGAGAGGCGGTTTGCGTATTGGGCGCTCTTCCGCTTCCTCGCTCACT
GACTCGCTGCGCTCGGTCGTTCGGCTGCGGCGAGCGGTATCAGCTCACTCAAAGGCGGTAATACGGTTAT
CCACAGAATCAGGGGATAACGCAGGAAAGAACATGTGAGCAAAAGGCCAGCAAAAGGCCAGGAACCGTAA
AAAGGCCGCGTTGCTGGCGTTTTTCCATAGGCTCCGCCCCCCTGACGAGCATCACAAAAATCGACGCTCA
AGTCAGAGGTGGCGAAACCCGACAGGACTATAAAGATACCAGGCGTTTCCCCCTGGAAGCTCCCTCGTGC
GCTCTCCTGTTCCGACCCTGCCGCTTACCGGATACCTGTCCGCCTTTCTCCCTTCGGGAAGCGTGGCGCT
TTCTCATAGCTCACGCTGTAGGTATCTCAGTTCGGTGTAGGTCGTTCGCTCCAAGCTGGGCTGTGTGCAC
GAACCCCCCGTTCAGCCCGACCGCTGCGCCTTATCCGGTAACTATCGTCTTGAGTCCAACCCGGTAAGAC
ACGACTTATCGCCACTGGCAGCAGCCACTGGTAACAGGATTAGCAGAGCGAGGTATGTAGGCGGTGCTAC
AGAGTTCTTGAAGTGGTGGCCTAACTACGGCTACACTAGAAGAACAGTATTTGGTATCTGCGCTCTGCTG
AAGCCAGTTACCTTCGGAAAAAGAGTTGGTAGCTCTTGATCCGGCAAACAAACCACCGCTGGTAGCGGTG
GTTTTTTTGTTTGCAAGCAGCAGATTACGCGCAGAAAAAAAGGATCTCAAGAAGATCCTTTGATCTTTTC
TACGGGGTCTGACGCTCAGTGGAACGAAAACTCACGTTAAGGGATTTTGGTCATGAGATTATCAAAAAGG
ATCTTCACCTAGATCCTTTTAAATTAAAAATGAAGTTTTAAATCAATCTAAAGTATATATGAGTAAACTT
GGTCTGACAGTTACCAATGCTTAATCAGTGAGGCACCTATCTCAGCGATCTGTCTATTTCGTTCATCCAT
AGTTGCCTGACTCCCCGTCGTGTAGATAACTACGATACGGGAGGGCTTACCATCTGGCCCCAGTGCTGCA
ATGATACCGCGAGACCCACCCTTGGAGGCTCCAGATTTATCAGCAATAAACCAGCCAGCCGGAAGGGCCG
AGCGCAGAAGTGGTCCTGCAACTTTATCCGCCTCCATCCAGTCTATTAATTGTTGCCGGGAAGCTAGAGT
AAGTAGTTCGCCAGTTAATAGTTTGCGCAACGTTGTTGCCATTGCTACAGGCATCGTGGTGTCACGCTCG
TCGTTTGGTATGGCTTCATTCAGCTCCGGTTCCCAACGATCAAGGCGAGTTACATGATCCCCCATGTTGT
GCAAAAAAGCGGTTAGCTCCTTCGGTCCTCCGATCGTTGTCAGAAGTAAGTTGGCCGCAGTGTTATCACT
CATGGTTATGGCAGCACTGCATAATTCTCTTACTGTCATGCCATCCGTAAGATGCTTTTCTGTGACTGGT
GAGTACTCAACCAAGTCATTCTGAGAATAGTGTATGCGGCGACCGAGTTGCTCTTGCCCGGCGTCAATAC
GGGATAATACCGCGCCACATAGCAGAACTTTAAAAGTGCTCATCATTGGAAAACGTTCTTCGGGGCGAAA
ACTCTCAAGGATCTTACCGCTGTTGAGATCCAGTTCGATGTAACCCACTCGTGCACCCAACTGATCTTCA
GCATCTTTTACTTTCACCAGCGTTTCTGGGTGAGCAAAAACAGGAAGGCAAAATGCCGCAAAAAAGGGAA
TAAGGGCGACACGGAAATGTTGAATACTCATACTCTTCCTTTTTCAATATTATTGAAGCATTTATCAGGG
TTATTGTCTCATGAGCGGATACATATTTGAATGTATTTAGAAAAATAAACAAATAGGGGTTCCGCGCACA
TTTCCCCGAAAAGTGCCACCTAAATTGTAAGCGTTAATATTTTGTTAAAATTCGCGTTAAATTTTTGTTA
AATCAGCTCATTTTTTAACCAATAGGCCGAAATCGGCAAAATCCCTTATAAATCAAAAGAATAGACCGAG
ATAGGGT
[37 nt withheld, positions 4488-4524]
AAAGAACGTGGACTCCAACGTCAAAGG
[49 nt withheld, positions 4552-4600]
T
[91 nt withheld, positions 4602-4692]
G
[124 nt withheld, positions 4694-4817]
CCCATTCGCCATTCAGGCTGCGCAACTGTTGGGAAGGGCGATCGGTGCGGGCCTCTTCGCTATTACGCCA
GTCGACCGCCAATTCAATATGGCGTATATGGACTCATGCCAATTCAATATGGTGGATCTGGACCTGTGCC
AATTCAATATGGCGTATATGGACTCGTGCCAATTCAATATGGTGGATCTGGACCCCAGCCAATTCAATAT
GGCGGACTTGGCACCATGCCAATATGGCTATTGGCCAGGTTCAATACTATGTATTGGCCCTATGCCATAT
AGTATTCCATATATGGGTTTTCCTATTGACGTAGATAGCCCCTCCCAATGGGCGGTCCCATATACCATAT
ATGGGGCTTCCTAATACCGCCCATAGCCACTCCCCCATTGACGTCAATGGTCTCTATATATGGTCTTTCC
TATTGACGTCATATGGGCGGTCCTATTGACGTATATGGCGCCTCCCCCATTGACGTCAATTACGGTAAAT
GGCCCGCCTGGCTCAATGCCCATTGACGTCAATAGGACCACCCACCATTGACGTCAATGGGATGGCTCAT
TGCCCATTCATATCCGTTCTCACGCCCCCTATTGACGTCAATGACGGTAAATGGCCCACTTGGCAGTACA
TCAATATCTATTAATAGTAACTTGGCAAGTACATTACTATTGGAAGTACGCCAGGGTACATTGGCAGTAC
TCCCATTGACGTCAATGGCGGTAAATGGCCCGCGATGGCTGCCAAGTACATCCCCATTGACGTCAATGGG
GAGGGGCAATGACGCAAATGGGCGTTCCATTGACGTAAATGGGCGGTAGGCGTGCCTAATGGGAGGTCTA
TATAAGCAATGCTCGTTTAGGGAAC
Features (pLannotate 1.2.2; 23 found; start..end, strand, type, name):
     35..53      +  promoter       SP6 promoter: promoter for bacteriophage SP6 RNA polymerase
     97..113     +  CDS            3xFLAG (fragment): three tandem FLAG® epitope tags, followed by an enterokinase cleavage site
    178..302     +  protein_bind   attR1: mutant version of attR; recombination site for the Gateway® LR reaction LR Clonase™
    339..369     +  promoter       lac UV5 promoter: E. coli lac promoter with an "up" mutation
    393..422     +  promoter       cat promoter (fragment): promoter of the E. coli cat gene encoding chloramphenicol acetyltransferase
    423..1082    +  CDS            CmR: chloramphenicol acetyltransferase; cat; confers resistance to chloramphenicol
   1261..1419    +  CDS            ccdA (fragment): CCDA_ECO57 - Also known as H, letA. Experimental evidence at protein level: Swiss-Prot protein existence level 1. Antitoxin component of a type II toxin-antitoxin (TA) system which inhibits the post-segregational killing (PSK) of plasmid-free cells, also referred to as a plasmid addiction system. Binds to and blocks the activity of CcdB; will also remove bound CcdB protein from the CcdB-GyrA complex by forming a CcdA-CcdB complex, a process termed rejuvenation. Functions as a transcriptional corepressor for the ccdAB operon, repression also requires CcdB (By similarity). From Escherichia coli
   1424..1726    +  CDS            ccdB: CCDB_ECOLI - Also known as G, letB, letD. Experimental evidence at protein level: Swiss-Prot protein existence level 1. Toxic component of a type II toxin-antitoxin (TA) system, functioning in plasmid maintainence. Responsible for the post- segregational killing (PSK) of plasmid-free cells, also referred to as a plasmid addiction system. Half-life of over 2 hours. Cell killing by CcdB is accompanied by filamentation, defects in chromosome and plasmid segregation, defects in cell division, formation of anucleate cells, decreased DNA synthesis and plasmid loss. Interferes with the activity of DN
   1770..1894    -  protein_bind   attR2: mutant version of attR; recombination site for the Gateway® LR reaction LR Clonase™
   1902..1919    -  promoter       T7 promoter (fragment): promoter for bacteriophage T7 RNA polymerase
   1924..2058    -  polyA_signal   SV40 poly(A) signal: SV40 polyadenylation signal
   2171..2189    -  promoter       T3 promoter: promoter for bacteriophage T3 RNA polymerase
   2234..2250    -  protein_bind   lac operator: The lac repressor binds to the lac operator to inhibit transcription in E. coli. This inhibition can be relieved by adding lactose or isopropyl-β-D-thiogalactopyranoside (IPTG). lac repressor encoded by lacI
   2258..2288    -  promoter       lac promoter: promoter for the E. coli lac operon
   2303..2324    -  protein_bind   CAP binding site: CAP binding activates transcription in the presence of cAMP. E. coli catabolite activator protein
   2337..2429    -  CDS            lacI (fragment): lac repressor; lacI; The lac repressor binds to the lac operator to inhibit transcription in E. coli. This inhibition can be relieved by adding lactose or isopropyl-β-D-thiogalactopyranoside (IPTG).
   2612..3200    -  rep_origin     ori: high-copy-number ColE1/pMB1/pBR322/pUC origin of replication
   3371..4231    -  CDS            AmpR: β-lactamase; bla; confers resistance to ampicillin, carbenicillin, and related antibiotics
   4232..4336    -  promoter       AmpR promoter: bla
   4389..4817    -  rep_origin     f1 ori (sequence partly withheld): f1 bacteriophage origin of replication; arrow indicates direction of (+) strand synthesis
   4822..4888    -  CDS            lacZα (fragment): LacZα fragment of β-galactosidase; lacZ fragment
   4895..5050    +  promoter       CMV IE94 promoter (fragment): enhancer/promoter region of simian cytomegalovirus major immediate early transcription unit IE94
   5043..5682    +  promoter       CMV IE94 promoter (fragment): enhancer/promoter region of simian cytomegalovirus major immediate early transcription unit IE94
