[The description below was written by a language model from this plasmid's Addgene catalogue record and pLannotate feature annotations shown in this document.]
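Description:
pGCS-N3(3xFLAG) is an empty Gateway destination vector built on the pCS2+ F/A backbone, intended for overexpressing N-terminally 3xFLAG-tagged proteins in vertebrate systems (the record lists mammalian, avian, Xenopus and zebrafish use). It carries no insert. The roughly 5.7 kb plasmid replicates in E. coli from a high-copy ColE1/pUC-type origin, also carries an f1 origin, and is selected with ampicillin (AmpR on the backbone) together with chloramphenicol (CmR within the Gateway cassette). Because the cassette encodes the CcdB toxin, the unrecombined vector is propagated in a ccdB-tolerant strain.

Expression is driven by the simian CMV IE94 enhancer/promoter, annotated as two adjoining fragments that run up to the sequence's numbering origin. It is followed by an SP6 promoter, so that sense RNA can also be made by in vitro transcription, as is commonly done with pCS2+ derivatives for embryo injection. Downstream lies the 3xFLAG coding region, which the automated annotation detects only as a short fragment. Next comes the Gateway cassette: attR1, the chloramphenicol resistance gene with its promoter, a ccdA fragment, ccdB, and attR2. An SV40 polyadenylation signal terminates the transcription unit. T7 (fragment) and T3 promoters are oriented in the antisense direction downstream of the cassette, and residual lac promoter/operator, lacI and lacZα fragments are remnants of the parental cloning vector.

In an LR recombination with an attL-flanked entry clone, the CmR–ccdB segment is exchanged for the gene of interest. This places the gene downstream of the 3xFLAG tag, while loss of ccdB allows counter-selection of recombinants in standard strains. The resulting clones are suited to detection or immunoprecipitation of the tagged protein through the FLAG epitope.
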