Addgene plasmid #85720: pGCS-N3(3xFLAG)
Purpose: (Empty Backbone) Gateway destination vector
Depositing lab: Hai-Ning Du. Depositing organization: Wuhan University. Publication: Construction of a series of pCS2+ backbone-based Gateway vectors for overexpressing various tagged proteins in vertebrates. Wang HY, Li Y, Xue T, Cheng N, Du HN. Acta Biochim Biophys Sin (Shanghai). 2016 Oct 26. 10.1093/abbs/gmw107 PubMed 27797719.
Backbone
  Vector backbone: pCS2+ F/A
  Vector type: mammalian/avian/xenopus/zebrafish
  Tag / fusion protein: 3xFLAG (N terminal on backbone)
Growth in bacteria
  Bacterial resistance: Chloramphenicol and Ampicillin, 25 & 100 μg/mL
  Growth temperature: 37°C
  Growth strain: ccdB Survival
  Copy number: High Copy
Gene/Insert
  Gene/Insert name: None
  Tag / fusion protein: 3xFLAG (N terminal on backbone)
Terms and licenses: Academic/Nonprofit Terms; Industry Terms: Not Available to Industry
How to cite: pGCS-N3(3xFLAG) was a gift from Hai-Ning Du (Addgene plasmid # 85720 ; http://n2t.net/addgene:85720 ; RRID:Addgene_85720)
